Addgene plasmid #143790: TFORF1332
Purpose: Lentiviral vector for overexpressing transcription factor ORFs with unique 24-bp barcodes. Barcodes facilitate identification of transcription factors in pooled screens.
Depositing lab: Feng Zhang. Depositing organization: Broad Institute. Publication: A transcription factor atlas of directed differentiation. Joung J, Ma S, Tay T, Geiger-Schuller KR, Kirchgatterer PC, Verdine VK, Guo B, Arias-Garcia MA, Allen WE, Singh A, Kuksenko O, Abudayyeh OO, Gootenberg JS, Fu Z, Macrae RK, Buenrostro JD, Regev A, Zhang F. Cell. 2023 Jan 5;186(1):209-229.e26. doi: 10.1016/j.cell.2022.11.026. PubMed 36608654.
Backbone
  Vector backbone: pLX_TRC317
  Backbone manufacturer: Broad Institute Genetic Perturbation Platform
  Backbone size w/o insert (bp): 8264
  Vector type: Mammalian Expression, Lentiviral
  Selectable markers: Puromycin
Growth in bacteria
  Bacterial resistance: Ampicillin, 100 μg/mL
  Growth temperature: 37°C
  Growth strain: NEB Stable
  Copy number: High Copy
Gene/Insert
  Gene/Insert name: TFAP2E
  Species: H. sapiens (human)
  Insert size (bp): 1430
  Entrez Gene: TFAP2E (a.k.a. AP2E, MGC49007)
  Promoter: EF1a
  Cloning method: Unknown
  Sequencing primers: 5′ GGGTGGAGACTGAAGTTAGGCCAG; 3′ CACATAGCGTAAAAGGAGCAACATAG
Terms and licenses: Academic/Nonprofit Terms; Industry Terms: Not Available to Industry
Depositor comments: NM_178548,ENST00000373235 . The transcription factor ORF portion of this plasmid was synthesized by Genewiz. Please test multiple small colonies in case of plasmid recombination. To make this collection available in a timely manner, a portion of this collection was not fully sequenced by Addgene. If an Addgene verified full plasmid sequence is not available, please contact us prior to placing an order to request the full sequence.
How to cite: TFORF1332 was a gift from Feng Zhang (Addgene plasmid # 143790 ; http://n2t.net/addgene:143790 ; RRID:Addgene_143790)
