[The description below was written by a language model from this plasmid's Addgene catalogue record and pLannotate feature annotations shown in this document.]
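Description:
TFORF1332 is a lentiviral mammalian expression plasmid built on the pLX_TRC317 backbone and carrying the human transcription factor TFAP2E (AP-2 epsilon) as a synthesized open reading frame. It belongs to a large collection of transcription factor ORF vectors in which each clone is tagged with a unique 24-bp barcode, so that the factor delivered to a cell can be identified in pooled overexpression screens. The barcode is not annotated as a feature in the table. In bacteria the roughly 9.7 kb plasmid is maintained through a high-copy ColE1/pUC-type origin with ampicillin selection (AmpR). An f1 origin and remnants of a lac/T7/T3 cloning region are also present. The depositor notes that the plasmid can recombine during propagation, as is common for LTR-containing vectors.

The viral portion has a third-generation, self-inactivating layout. An RSV promoter drives a truncated HIV-1 5' LTR, followed by the Ψ packaging signal with a short gag fragment, the Rev response element for Rev-dependent export of the genomic RNA, and a ΔU3 3' LTR that disables LTR promoter activity after integration. An SV40 poly(A) signal lies downstream of the 3' LTR. Between the LTRs, an SV40 early promoter/origin drives puromycin N-acetyltransferase for selection of transduced cells. This is followed by a cPPT/CTS element, which aids nuclear import of the viral genome. The EF-1α promoter then provides strong constitutive expression of the TFAP2E coding sequence, and a WPRE downstream enhances transcript stability and expression. A short U6 promoter fragment is annotated between the ORF and the WPRE. No epitope tag or reporter is recorded. The construct is intended for stable TFAP2E overexpression, for example in directed differentiation screens.
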