Features (pLannotate 1.2.2; 31 found; start..end, strand, type, name):
      5..231     +  promoter       RSV promoter: Rous sarcoma virus enhancer/promoter
    232..412     +  LTR            5' LTR (truncated): truncated 5' long terminal repeat (LTR) from HIV-1
    459..584     +  misc_feature   HIV-1 Ψ: packaging signal of human immunodeficiency virus type 1
    568..931     +  CDS            HIV-1 gag (fragment): gag protein from human immunodeficiency virus 1; gag
   1077..1310    +  misc_feature   RRE: The Rev response element (RRE) of HIV-1 allows for Rev-dependent mRNA export from the nucleus to the cytoplasm.
   1687..1713    +  CDS            Rev (fragment): human immunodeficiency virus 1 (HIV-1) Rev protein; rev; enhances nuclear export of unspliced and incompletely spliced viral mRNAs
   1720..1743    +  promoter       SV40 promoter (fragment): SV40 early promoter
   1744..1815    +  promoter       SV40 promoter (fragment): SV40 enhancer and early promoter
   1839..1974    +  rep_origin     SV40 ori: SV40 origin of replication
   2020..2616    +  CDS            PuroR (fragment): puromycin N-acetyltransferase; pac from Streptomyces; confers resistance to puromycin
   2665..2782    +  misc_feature   cPPT/CTS: central polypurine tract and central termination sequence of HIV-1
   2847..2913    +  CDS            small t antigen (fragment): SV40 (simian virus 40) small t antigen
   2920..4098    +  promoter       EF-1α promoter: strong constitutive promoter for human elongation factor EF-1α
   4115..5440    +  CDS            TFAP2E: AP2E_HUMAN - Experimental evidence at transcript level: Swiss-Prot protein existence level 2. Sequence-specific DNA-binding protein that interacts with inducible viral and cellular enhancer elements to regulate transcription of selected genes. AP-2 factors bind to the consensus sequence 5'-GCCNNNGGC-3' and activate genes involved in a large spectrum of important biological functions including proper eye, face, body wall, limb and neural tube development. They also suppress a number of genes including MCAM/MUC18, C/EBP alpha and MYC. AP-2-epsilon may play a role in the development of the CNS an
   5456..5509    +  promoter       U6 promoter (fragment): RNA polymerase III promoter for human U6 snRNA
   5551..6139    +  misc_feature   WPRE: woodchuck hepatitis virus posttranscriptional regulatory element
   6190..6209    +  misc_feature   cPPT/CTS (fragment): central polypurine tract and central termination sequence of HIV-1
   6211..6444    +  LTR            3' LTR (ΔU3): self-inactivating 3' long terminal repeat (LTR) from HIV-1
   6522..6643    +  polyA_signal   SV40 poly(A) signal: SV40 polyadenylation signal
   6683..6818    +  rep_origin     SV40 ori: SV40 origin of replication
   6839..6857    -  promoter       T7 promoter: promoter for bacteriophage T7 RNA polymerase
   6865..7020    +  CDS            lacZα (fragment): LacZα fragment of β-galactosidase; lacZ fragment
   7025..7453    +  rep_origin     f1 ori (sequence partly withheld): f1 bacteriophage origin of replication; arrow indicates direction of (+) strand synthesis
   7506..7610    +  promoter       AmpR promoter: bla
   7611..8471    +  CDS            AmpR: β-lactamase; bla; confers resistance to ampicillin, carbenicillin, and related antibiotics
   8642..9230    +  rep_origin     ori: high-copy-number ColE1/pMB1/pBR322/pUC origin of replication
   9413..9505    +  CDS            lacI (fragment): lac repressor; lacI; The lac repressor binds to the lac operator to inhibit transcription in E. coli. This inhibition can be relieved by adding lactose or isopropyl-β-D-thiogalactopyranoside (IPTG).
   9518..9539    +  protein_bind   CAP binding site: CAP binding activates transcription in the presence of cAMP. E. coli catabolite activator protein
   9554..9584    +  promoter       lac promoter: promoter for the E. coli lac operon
   9592..9608    +  protein_bind   lac operator: The lac repressor binds to the lac operator to inhibit transcription in E. coli. This inhibition can be relieved by adding lactose or isopropyl-β-D-thiogalactopyranoside (IPTG). lac repressor encoded by lacI
   9653..9671    +  promoter       T3 promoter: promoter for bacteriophage T3 RNA polymerase
>Addgene plasmid #143790 | TFORF1332 | addgene full sequence | sequence record 391571 | Addgene NGS Result
TTAATGTAGTCTTATGCAATACTCTTGTAGTCTTGCAACATGGTAACGATGAGTTAGCAACATGCCTTAC
AAGGAGAGAAAAAGCACCGTGCATGCCGATTGGTGGAAGTAAGGTGGTACGATCGTGCCTTATTAGGAAG
GCAACAGACGGGTCTGACATGGATTGGACGAACCACTGAATTGCCGCATTGCAGAGATATTGTATTTAAG
TGCCTAGCTCGATACATAAACGGGTCTCTCTGGTTAGACCAGATCTGAGCCTGGGAGCTCTCTGGCTAAC
TAGGGAACCCACTGCTTAAGCCTCAATAAAGCTTGCCTTGAGTGCTTCAAGTAGTGTGTGCCCGTCTGTT
GTGTGACTCTGGTAACTAGAGATCCCTCAGACCCTTTTAGTCAGTGTGGAAAATCTCTAGCAGTGGCGCC
CGAACAGGGACTTGAAAGCGAAAGGGAAACCAGAGGAGCTCTCTCGACGCAGGACTCGGCTTGCTGAAGC
GCGCACGGCAAGAGGCGAGGGGCGGCGACTGGTGAGTACGCCAAAAATTTTGACTAGCGGAGGCTAGAAG
GAGAGAGATGGGTGCGAGAGCGTCAGTATTAAGCGGGGGAGAATTAGATCGCGATGGGAAAAAATTCGGT
TAAGGCCAGGGGGAAAGAAAAAATATAAATTAAAACATATAGTATGGGCAAGCAGGGAGCTAGAACGATT
CGCAGTTAATCCTGGCCTGTTAGAAACATCAGAAGGCTGTAGACAAATACTGGGACAGCTACAACCATCC
CTTCAGACAGGATCAGAAGAACTTAGATCATTATATAATACAGTAGCAACCCTCTATTGTGTGCATCAAA
GGATAGAGATAAAAGACACCAAGGAAGCTTTAGACAAGATAGAGGAAGAGCAAAACAAAAGTAAGACCAC
CGCACAGCAAGCGGCCGCTGATCTTCAGACCTGGAGGAGGAGATATGAGGGACAATTGGAGAAGTGAATT
ATATAAATATAAAGTAGTAAAAATTGAACCATTAGGAGTAGCACCCACCAAGGCAAAGAGAAGAGTGGTG
CAGAGAGAAAAAAGAGCAGTGGGAATAGGAGCTTTGTTCCTTGGGTTCTTGGGAGCAGCAGGAAGCACTA
TGGGCGCAGCGTCAATGACGCTGACGGTACAGGCCAGACAATTATTGTCTGGTATAGTGCAGCAGCAGAA
CAATTTGCTGAGGGCTATTGAGGCGCAACAGCATCTGTTGCAACTCACAGTCTGGGGCATCAAGCAGCTC
CAGGCAAGAATCCTGGCTGTGGAAAGATACCTAAAGGATCAACAGCTCCTGGGGATTTGGGGTTGCTCTG
GAAAACTCATTTGCACCACTGCTGTGCCTTGGAATGCTAGTTGGAGTAATAAATCTCTGGAACAGATTTG
GAATCACACGACCTGGATGGAGTGGGACAGAGAAATTAACAATTACACAAGCTTAATACACTCCTTAATT
GAAGAATCGCAAAACCAGCAAGAAAAGAATGAACAAGAATTATTGGAATTAGATAAATGGGCAAGTTTGT
GGAATTGGTTTAACATAACAAATTGGCTGTGGTATATAAAATTATTCATAATGATAGTAGGAGGCTTGGT
AGGTTTAAGAATAGTTTTTGCTGTACTTTCTATAGTGAATAGAGTTAGGCAGGGATATTCACCATTATCG
TTTCAGACCCACCTCCCAACCCCGAGGGGACCCATGCATTGCATCTCAATTAGTCAGCAACCAGGTGTGG
AAAGTCCCCAGGCTCCCCAGCAGGCAGAAGTATGCAAAGCATGCGTCTCAATTAGTCAGCAACCATAGTC
CCGCCCCTAACTCCGCCCATCCCGCCCCTAACTCCGCCCAGTTCCGCCCATTCTCCGCCCCATGGCTGAC
TAATTTTTTTTATTTATGCAGAGGCCGAGGCCGCCTCGGCCTCTGAGCTATTCCAGAAGTAGTGAGGAGG
CTTTTTTGGAGGCCTAGGCTTTTGCAAAAAGCTTTCTAGAGGTACCACCGGAGCTTACCATGACCGAGTA
CAAGCCCACGGTGCGCCTCGCCACCCGCGACGACGTCCCCAGGGCCGTACGCACCCTCGCCGCCGCGTTC
GCCGACTACCCCGCCACGCGCCACACCGTCGATCCGGACCGCCACATCGAGCGGGTCACCGAGCTGCAAG
AACTCTTCCTCACGCGCGTCGGGCTCGACATCGGCAAGGTGTGGGTCGCGGACGACGGCGCCGCCGTGGC
GGTCTGGACCACGCCGGAGAGCGTCGAAGCGGGGGCGGTGTTCGCCGAGATCGGCCCGCGCATGGCCGAG
TTGAGCGGTTCCCGGCTGGCCGCGCAGCAACAGATGGAAGGCCTCCTGGCGCCGCACCGGCCCAAGGAGC
CCGCGTGGTTCCTGGCCACCGTCGGCGTCTCGCCCGACCACCAGGGCAAGGGTCTGGGCAGCGCCGTCGT
GCTCCCCGGAGTGGAGGCGGCCGAGCGCGCCGGGGTGCCCGCCTTCCTGGAGACCTCCGCGCCCCGCAAC
CTCCCCTTCTACGAGCGGCTCGGCTTCACCGTCACCGCCGACGTCGAGGTGCCCGAAGGACCGCGCACCT
GGTGCATGACCCGCAAGCCCGGTGCCAGTTAACGAATTCTAGATCTTGAGACAAATGGCAGTATTCATCC
ACAATTTTAAAAGAAAAGGGGGGATTGGGGGGTACAGTGCAGGGGAAAGAATAGTAGACATAATAGCAAC
AGACATACAAACTAAAGAATTACAAAAACAAATTACAAAAATTCAAAATTTTCGGGTTTATTACAGGGAC
AGCAGAGATCCACTTTGGCGCCGGCTCGAGGCCTGCAGGTGCAAAGATGGATAAAGTTTTAAACAGAGAG
GAATCTTTGCAGCTAATGGACCTTCTAGGTCTTGAAAGGAGTGGGAATTGGCTCCGGTGCCCGTCAGTGG
GCAGAGCGCACATCGCCCACAGTCCCCGAGAAGTTGGGGGGAGGGGTCGGCAATTGAACCGGTGCCTAGA
GAAGGTGGCGCGGGGTAAACTGGGAAAGTGATGTCGTGTACTGGCTCCGCCTTTTTCCCGAGGGTGGGGG
AGAACCGTATATAAGTGCAGTAGTCGCCGTGAACGTTCTTTTTCGCAACGGGTTTGCCGCCAGAACACAG
GTAAGTGCCGTGTGTGGTTCCCGCGGGCCTGGCCTCTTTACGGGTTATGGCCCTTGCGTGCCTTGAATTA
CTTCCACCTGGCTGCAGTACGTGATTCTTGATCCCGAGCTTCGGGTTGGAAGTGGGTGGGAGAGTTCGAG
GCCTTGCGCTTAAGGAGCCCCTTCGCCTCGTGCTTGAGTTGAGGCCTGGCCTGGGCGCTGGGGCCGCCGC
GTGCGAATCTGGTGGCACCTTCGCGCCTGTCTCGCTGCTTTCGATAAGTCTCTAGCCATTTAAAATTTTT
GATGACCTGCTGCGACGCTTTTTTTCTGGCAAGATAGTCTTGTAAATGCGGGCCAAGATCTGCACACTGG
TATTTCGGTTTTTGGGGCCGCGGGCGGCGACGGGGCCCGTGCGTCCCAGCGCACATGTTCGGCGAGGCGG
GGCCTGCGAGCGCGGCCACCGAGAATCGGACGGGGGTAGTCTCAAGCTGGCCGGCCTGCTCTGGTGCCTG
GCCTCGCGCCGCCGTGTATCGCCCCGCCCTGGGCGGCAAGGCTGGCCCGGTCGGCACCAGTTGCGTGAGC
GGAAAGATGGCCGCTTCCCGGCCCTGCTGCAGGGAGCTCAAAATGGAGGACGCGGCGCTCGGGAGAGCGG
GCGGGTGAGTCACCCACACAAAGGAAAAGGGCCTTTCCGTCCTCAGCCGTCGCTTCATGTGACTCCACGG
AGTACCGGGCGCCGTCCAGGCACCTCGATTAGTTCTCGAGCTTTTGGAGTACGTCGTCTTTAGGTTGGGG
GGAGGGGTTTTATGCGATGGAGTTTCCCCACACTGAGTGGGTGGAGACTGAAGTTAGGCCAGCTTGGCAC
TTGATGTAATTCTCCTTGGAATTTGCCCTTTTTGAGTTTGGATCTTGGTTCATTCTCAAGCCTCAGACAG
TGGTTCAAAGTTTTTTTCTTCCATTTCAGGTGTCGTGAGGCTAGCACCGCCACCATGCTGGTGCACACCT
ACTCCGCCATGGAGCGCCCCGACGGGCTGGGAGCAGCTGCCGGCGGGGCCCGCCTGTCGTCTCTGCCCCA
GGCGGCCTACGGGCCGGCGCCCCCGCTCTGCCACACGCCGGCCGCCACAGCTGCCGCCGAATTCCAGCCG
CCCTACTTCCCGCCGCCCTACCCGCAGCCACCGCTGCCCTACGGTCAGGCGCCCGACGCCGCCGCAGCCT
TTCCCCACCTGGCAGGGGACCCATATGGCGGCCTGGCGCCCCTGGCGCAGCCGCAGCCTCCTCAGGCCGC
CTGGGCCGCGCCCCGCGCAGCCGCCCGCGCCCACGAGGAGCCTCCCGGCCTGCTGGCACCGCCCGCCCGC
GCCCTGGGCCTTGACCCGCGCCGTGACTATGCCACTGCCGTGCCCCGGCTCCTGCACGGCCTGGCCGACG
GCGCGCACGGCCTGGCAGACGCACCTCTCGGCCTTCCGGGGCTGGCGGCGGCCCCCGGTCTGGAGGACCT
GCAGGCAATGGACGAGCCGGGAATGAGCCTCCTAGACCAGTCCGTGATCAAGAAAGTGCCCATCCCCTCC
AAAGCCAGCAGCCTCTCAGCCCTCTCCTTGGCCAAAGACAGCCTGGTGGGCGGCATCACAAATCCTGGTG
AGGTCTTCTGCTCCGTGCCCGGCCGGCTTTCACTGCTCAGCTCAACGTCCAAGTACAAGGTGACGGTGGG
GGAGGTGCAGCGGCGACTCTCGCCTCCCGAGTGCCTCAACGCCTCCCTCCTGGGGGGTGTCCTCCGCAGG
GCCAAGTCCAAAAATGGGGGCCGGTGTTTGCGGGAACGGTTAGAGAAGATTGGGCTCAACCTGCCAGCTG
GCCGTCGCAAGGCCGCCAATGTGACGCTGCTGACTTCGCTAGTGGAAGGAGAGGCCGTGCACCTGGCCCG
AGACTTCGGTTACGTCTGTGAGACGGAGTTCCCAGCCAAGGCAGCTGCCGAGTACCTGTGCCGACAGCAC
GCTGACCCGGGGGAGCTGCACAGCCGCAAGAGCATGCTGCTGGCTGCCAAGCAGATCTGCAAGGAGTTTG
CAGACTTGATGGCTCAGGACCGCTCACCGCTGGGCAACAGCCGCCCAGCACTCATCCTGGAGCCCGGAGT
ACAGAGCTGCTTGACACACTTTAGCCTCATCACCCATGGCTTCGGTGGGCCTGCCATCTGTGCTGCCCTC
ACTGCCTTCCAGAACTATTTGCTGGAGTCACTCAAGGGGCTGGACAAGATGTTTCTAAGCAGTGTGGGCA
GTGGGCATGGTGAAACCAAGGCTTCGGAGAAGGATGCCAAGCATCGGAAATAGTAATGAACTAGTCCGTA
ACTTGAAAGTATTTCGATTTCTTGGCTTTATATATCTTGTGGAAAGGACGATGTTGTTACTCCTAAGACG
TATCTACGCGTTAAGTCGACAATCAACCTCTGGATTACAAAATTTGTGAAAGATTGACTGGTATTCTTAA
CTATGTTGCTCCTTTTACGCTATGTGGATACGCTGCTTTAATGCCTTTGTATCATGCTATTGCTTCCCGT
ATGGCTTTCATTTTCTCCTCCTTGTATAAATCCTGGTTGCTGTCTCTTTATGAGGAGTTGTGGCCCGTTG
TCAGGCAACGTGGCGTGGTGTGCACTGTGTTTGCTGACGCAACCCCCACTGGTTGGGGCATTGCCACCAC
CTGTCAGCTCCTTTCCGGGACTTTCGCTTTCCCCCTCCCTATTGCCACGGCGGAACTCATCGCCGCCTGC
CTTGCCCGCTGCTGGACAGGGGCTCGGCTGTTGGGCACTGACAATTCCGTGGTGTTGTCGGGGAAATCAT
CGTCCTTTCCTTGGCTGCTCGCCTGTGTTGCCACCTGGATTCTGCGCGGGACGTCCTTCTGCTACGTCCC
TTCGGCCCTCAATCCAGCGGACCTTCCTTCCCGCGGCCTGCTGCCGGCTCTGCGGCCTCTTCCGCGTCTT
CGCCTTCGCCCTCAGACGAGTCGGATCTCCCTTTGGGCCGCCTCCCCGCGTCGACTTTAAGACCAATGAC
TTACAAGGCAGCTGTAGATCTTAGCCACTTTTTAAAAGAAAAGGGGGGACTGGAAGGGCTAATTCACTCC
CAACGAAGACAAGATCTGCTTTTTGCTTGTACTGGGTCTCTCTGGTTAGACCAGATCTGAGCCTGGGAGC
TCTCTGGCTAACTAGGGAACCCACTGCTTAAGCCTCAATAAAGCTTGCCTTGAGTGCTTCAAGTAGTGTG
TGCCCGTCTGTTGTGTGACTCTGGTAACTAGAGATCCCTCAGACCCTTTTAGTCAGTGTGGAAAATCTCT
AGCAGTACGTATAGTAGTTCATGTCATCTTATTATTCAGTATTTATAACTTGCAAAGAAATGAATATCAG
AGAGTGAGAGGAACTTGTTTATTGCAGCTTATAATGGTTACAAATAAAGCAATAGCATCACAAATTTCAC
AAATAAAGCATTTTTTTCACTGCATTCTAGTTGTGGTTTGTCCAAACTCATCAATGTATCTTATCATGTC
TGGCTCTAGCTATCCCGCCCCTAACTCCGCCCATCCCGCCCCTAACTCCGCCCAGTTCCGCCCATTCTCC
GCCCCATGGCTGACTAATTTTTTTTATTTATGCAGAGGCCGAGGCCGCCTCGGCCTCTGAGCTATTCCAG
AAGTAGTGAGGAGGCTTTTTTGGAGGCCTAGGGACGTACCCAATTCGCCCTATAGTGAGTCGTATTACGC
GCGCTCACTGGCCGTCGTTTTACAACGTCGTGACTGGGAAAACCCTGGCGTTACCCAACTTAATCGCCTT
GCAGCACATCCCCCTTTCGCCAGCTGGCGTAATAGCGAAGAGGCCCGCACCGATCGCCCTTCCCAACAGT
TGCGCAGCCTGAATGGCGAATGGG
[124 nt withheld, positions 7025-7148]
C
[91 nt withheld, positions 7150-7240]
A
[49 nt withheld, positions 7242-7290]
CCTTTGACGTTGGAGTCCACGTTCTTT
[37 nt withheld, positions 7318-7354]
ACCCTATCTCGGTCTATTCTTTTGATTTATAAGGGATTTTGCCGATTTCGGCCTATTGGTTAAAAAATGA
GCTGATTTAACAAAAATTTAACGCGAATTTTAACAAAATATTAACGCTTACAATTTAGGTGGCACTTTTC
GGGGAAATGTGCGCGGAACCCCTATTTGTTTATTTTTCTAAATACATTCAAATATGTATCCGCTCATGAG
ACAATAACCCTGATAAATGCTTCAATAATATTGAAAAAGGAAGAGTATGAGTATTCAACATTTCCGTGTC
GCCCTTATTCCCTTTTTTGCGGCATTTTGCCTTCCTGTTTTTGCTCACCCAGAAACGCTGGTGAAAGTAA
AAGATGCTGAAGATCAGTTGGGTGCACGAGTGGGTTACATCGAACTGGATCTCAACAGCGGTAAGATCCT
TGAGAGTTTTCGCCCCGAAGAACGTTTTCCAATGATGAGCACTTTTAAAGTTCTGCTATGTGGCGCGGTA
TTATCCCGTATTGACGCCGGGCAAGAGCAACTCGGTCGCCGCATACACTATTCTCAGAATGACTTGGTTG
AGTACTCACCAGTCACAGAAAAGCATCTTACGGATGGCATGACAGTAAGAGAATTATGCAGTGCTGCCAT
AACCATGAGTGATAACACTGCGGCCAACTTACTTCTGACAACGATCGGAGGACCGAAGGAGCTAACCGCT
TTTTTGCACAACATGGGGGATCATGTAACTCGCCTTGATCGTTGGGAACCGGAGCTGAATGAAGCCATAC
CAAACGACGAGCGTGACACCACGATGCCTGTAGCAATGGCAACAACGTTGCGCAAACTATTAACTGGCGA
ACTACTTACTCTAGCTTCCCGGCAACAATTAATAGACTGGATGGAGGCGGATAAAGTTGCAGGACCACTT
CTGCGCTCGGCCCTTCCGGCTGGCTGGTTTATTGCTGATAAATCTGGAGCCGGTGAGCGTGGGTCTCGCG
GTATCATTGCAGCACTGGGGCCAGATGGTAAGCCCTCCCGTATCGTAGTTATCTACACGACGGGGAGTCA
GGCAACTATGGATGAACGAAATAGACAGATCGCTGAGATAGGTGCCTCACTGATTAAGCATTGGTAACTG
TCAGACCAAGTTTACTCATATATACTTTAGATTGATTTAAAACTTCATTTTTAATTTAAAAGGATCTAGG
TGAAGATCCTTTTTGATAATCTCATGACCAAAATCCCTTAACGTGAGTTTTCGTTCCACTGAGCGTCAGA
CCCCGTAGAAAAGATCAAAGGATCTTCTTGAGATCCTTTTTTTCTGCGCGTAATCTGCTGCTTGCAAACA
AAAAAACCACCGCTACCAGCGGTGGTTTGTTTGCCGGATCAAGAGCTACCAACTCTTTTTCCGAAGGTAA
CTGGCTTCAGCAGAGCGCAGATACCAAATACTGTTCTTCTAGTGTAGCCGTAGTTAGGCCACCACTTCAA
GAACTCTGTAGCACCGCCTACATACCTCGCTCTGCTAATCCTGTTACCAGTGGCTGCTGCCAGTGGCGAT
AAGTCGTGTCTTACCGGGTTGGACTCAAGACGATAGTTACCGGATAAGGCGCAGCGGTCGGGCTGAACGG
GGGGTTCGTGCACACAGCCCAGCTTGGAGCGAACGACCTACACCGAACTGAGATACCTACAGCGTGAGCT
ATGAGAAAGCGCCACGCTTCCCGAAGGGAGAAAGGCGGACAGGTATCCGGTAAGCGGCAGGGTCGGAACA
GGAGAGCGCACGAGGGAGCTTCCAGGGGGAAACGCCTGGTATCTTTATAGTCCTGTCGGGTTTCGCCACC
TCTGACTTGAGCGTCGATTTTTGTGATGCTCGTCAGGGGGGCGGAGCCTATGGAAAAACGCCAGCAACGC
GGCCTTTTTACGGTTCCTGGCCTTTTGCTGGCCTTTTGCTCACATGTTCTTTCCTGCGTTATCCCCTGAT
TCTGTGGATAACCGTATTACCGCCTTTGAGTGAGCTGATACCGCTCGCCGCAGCCGAACGACCGAGCGCA
GCGAGTCAGTGAGCGAGGAAGCGGAAGAGCGCCCAATACGCAAACCGCCTCTCCCCGCGCGTTGGCCGAT
TCATTAATGCAGCTGGCACGACAGGTTTCCCGACTGGAAAGCGGGCAGTGAGCGCAACGCAATTAATGTG
AGTTAGCTCACTCATTAGGCACCCCAGGCTTTACACTTTATGCTTCCGGCTCGTATGTTGTGTGGAATTG
TGAGCGGATAACAATTTCACACAGGAAACAGCTATGACCATGATTACGCCAAGCGCGCAATTAACCCTCA
CTAAAGGGAACAAAAGCTGGAGCTGCAAGC
