>Addgene plasmid #143790 | TFORF1332 | depositor partial sequence | sequence record 283497 | Insert
ACCGCCACCATGCTGGTGCACACCTACTCCGCCATGGAGCGCCCCGACGGGCTGGGAGCAGCTGCCGGCG
GGGCCCGCCTGTCGTCTCTGCCCCAGGCGGCCTACGGGCCGGCGCCCCCGCTCTGCCACACGCCGGCCGC
CACAGCTGCCGCCGAATTCCAGCCGCCCTACTTCCCGCCGCCCTACCCGCAGCCACCGCTGCCCTACGGT
CAGGCGCCCGACGCCGCCGCAGCCTTTCCCCACCTGGCAGGGGACCCATATGGCGGCCTGGCGCCCCTGG
CGCAGCCGCAGCCTCCTCAGGCCGCCTGGGCCGCGCCCCGCGCAGCCGCCCGCGCCCACGAGGAGCCTCC
CGGCCTGCTGGCACCGCCCGCCCGCGCCCTGGGCCTTGACCCGCGCCGTGACTATGCCACTGCCGTGCCC
CGGCTCCTGCACGGCCTGGCCGACGGCGCGCACGGCCTGGCAGACGCACCTCTCGGCCTTCCGGGGCTGG
CGGCGGCCCCCGGTCTGGAGGACCTGCAGGCAATGGACGAGCCGGGAATGAGCCTCCTAGACCAGTCCGT
GATCAAGAAAGTGCCCATCCCCTCCAAAGCCAGCAGCCTCTCAGCCCTCTCCTTGGCCAAAGACAGCCTG
GTGGGCGGCATCACAAATCCTGGTGAGGTCTTCTGCTCCGTGCCCGGCCGGCTTTCACTGCTCAGCTCAA
CGTCCAAGTACAAGGTGACGGTGGGGGAGGTGCAGCGGCGACTCTCGCCTCCCGAGTGCCTCAACGCCTC
CCTCCTGGGGGGTGTCCTCCGCAGGGCCAAGTCCAAAAATGGGGGCCGGTGTTTGCGGGAACGGTTAGAG
AAGATTGGGCTCAACCTGCCAGCTGGCCGTCGCAAGGCCGCCAATGTGACGCTGCTGACTTCGCTAGTGG
AAGGAGAGGCCGTGCACCTGGCCCGAGACTTCGGTTACGTCTGTGAGACGGAGTTCCCAGCCAAGGCAGC
TGCCGAGTACCTGTGCCGACAGCACGCTGACCCGGGGGAGCTGCACAGCCGCAAGAGCATGCTGCTGGCT
GCCAAGCAGATCTGCAAGGAGTTTGCAGACTTGATGGCTCAGGACCGCTCACCGCTGGGCAACAGCCGCC
CAGCACTCATCCTGGAGCCCGGAGTACAGAGCTGCTTGACACACTTTAGCCTCATCACCCATGGCTTCGG
TGGGCCTGCCATCTGTGCTGCCCTCACTGCCTTCCAGAACTATTTGCTGGAGTCACTCAAGGGGCTGGAC
AAGATGTTTCTAAGCAGTGTGGGCAGTGGGCATGGTGAAACCAAGGCTTCGGAGAAGGATGCCAAGCATC
GGAAATAGTAATGAACTAGTCCGTAACTTGAAAGTATTTCGATTTCTTGGCTTTATATATCTTGTGGAAA
GGACGATGTTGTTACTCCTAAGACGTATCT
