>Addgene plasmid #143790 | TFORF1332 | depositor partial sequence | sequence record 283498 | Barcode
TGTTGTTACTCCTAAGACGTATCT
